>Addgene plasmid #61231 | pLentiX2-PURO-shLKB1-Ms | addgene partial sequence | sequence record 103048 | Puro-F2 5'-ctcggcttcaccgtcacc-3'
TGGTGCATGACCCGCAAGCCCGGTGCCTGACGCCCGCCCCACGACCCGCAGCGCCCGACCGAAAGGAGCG
CACGACCCCATGCATCTCGAGGGCCCGGTACCTTTAAGACCAATGACTTACAAGGCAGCTGTAGATCTTA
GCCACTTTTTAAAAGAAAAGGGGGGACTGGAAGGGCTAGACTCGAGCGGCCGCCACTGTGCTGGATATCA
ACCACTTTGTACAAGAAAGCTGGGTCTAGATATCTCGAGTGCGGCCGCGAATTCCACCACACTGGACTAG
TGGATCCGAGCTCGGTACCAAGCTTTTCCAAAAACGCCAAGCTCATCGGCAAGTAGGACAGCACACTACT
TGCCGATGAGCTTGGCGGGATCTCTATCACTGATAGGGAACTTATAAGATTCCCA
