>Addgene plasmid #61231 | pLentiX2-PURO-shLKB1-Ms | addgene partial sequence | sequence record 103110 | SV40pA-R 5'-GAAATTTGTGATGCTATTGC-3'
AGTTCCTCTCACTCTCTGATATTCATTTCTTTGCAAGTTATAAATACTGAATAATAAGATGACATGAACT
ACTACTGCTAGAGATTTTCCACACTGACTAAAAGGGTCTGAGGGATCTCTAGTTACCAGAGTCACACAAC
AGACGGGCACACACTACTTGAAGCACTCAAGGCAAGCTTTATTGAGGCTTAAGCAGTGGGTTCCCTAGTT
AGCCAGAGAGCTCCCAGGCTCAGATCTGGTCTAACCAGAGAGACCCAGTACAAGCAAAAAGCAGATCTTG
TCTTCGTTGGGAGTGAGCTAGTCCAGTGTGGTGGAATTCTGCAGATATCAACAAGTTTGT
