[The description below was written by a language model from this plasmid's Addgene catalogue record.]
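Description:
pLentiX2-PURO-shLKB1-Ms is a lentiviral shRNA vector built on the pLentiX2-PURO backbone and designed to knock down the tumour suppressor kinase LKB1, encoded by Stk11 (also called Lkb1 or Par-4). It is propagated in bacteria as a high-copy plasmid under ampicillin selection. A recombination-deficient strain is specified as the host, a common precaution with lentiviral plasmids because their repeated long terminal repeat sequences can recombine. After packaging into lentiviral particles and transduction of mammalian cells, cells that have integrated the vector can be selected with puromycin.

The payload is a short hairpin RNA directed against the mouse Stk11 transcript. The insert is labelled Ms/Hu and both mouse and human are listed as species, which suggests the target site is shared by the two orthologues, although the stated purpose refers only to mouse LKB1. Expression is driven by the H1/TO promoter, an RNA polymerase III H1 promoter carrying tetracycline operator sequence. This promoter drives constitutive hairpin expression in ordinary cells, and in cells that express the Tet repressor it becomes repressible and can be induced with tetracycline or doxycycline. The hairpin cassette was introduced by Gateway recombination, so it was presumably transferred from an entry clone into the destination vector.

No feature table is provided, so the record does not state the promoter driving the puromycin marker, the LTR configuration or any accessory viral elements. The associated publication concerns LKB1-dependent signalling, Snail1 and metastatic potential, consistent with using the construct to generate stable LKB1-depleted cell populations for loss-of-function studies.
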