Addgene plasmid #61231: pLentiX2-PURO-shLKB1-Ms
Purpose: Lentivirus expressing shRNA to mouse LKB1
Depositing lab: Reuben Shaw. Depositing organization: Salk Institute for Biological Studies. Publication: An AMPK-independent signaling pathway downstream of the LKB1 tumor suppressor controls Snail1 and metastatic potential. Goodwin JM, Svensson RU, Lou HJ, Winslow MM, Turk BE, Shaw RJ. Mol Cell. 2014 Aug 7;55(3):436-50. doi: 10.1016/j.molcel.2014.06.021. Epub 2014 Jul 17. PubMed 25042806.
Backbone
  Vector backbone: pLentiX2-PURO
  Backbone manufacturer: Eric Campeau
  Vector type: Lentiviral
  Selectable markers: Puromycin
Growth in bacteria
  Bacterial resistance: Ampicillin, 100 μg/mL
  Growth temperature: 30°C
  Growth strain: Stbl3
  Copy number: High Copy
Gene/Insert
  Gene/Insert name: shLkb1 (Ms/Hu)
  gRNA/shRNA sequence: CGCCAAGCTCATCGGCAAGTA
  Species: H. sapiens (human), M. musculus (mouse)
  GenBank ID: NM_011492.4
  Entrez Gene: Stk11 (a.k.a. Lkb1, Par-4)
  Promoter: H1/TO
  Cloning method: Gateway Cloning
  Sequencing primers: 5′ H1
Terms and licenses: Academic/Nonprofit Terms; Industry Terms: Not Available to Industry
How to cite: pLentiX2-PURO-shLKB1-Ms was a gift from Reuben Shaw (Addgene plasmid # 61231 ; http://n2t.net/addgene:61231 ; RRID:Addgene_61231)
